>Addgene plasmid #230737 | AiP1913 - pAAV-AiE2385m-minBG-SYFP2-WPRE3-BGHpA | addgene full sequence | sequence record 466328 | Addgene NGS Result
TGAGCAGGACCTGTGTAAGGCATTGGAGGGTTGAAAGGAATTATCAGATTTGTTTTGAACTGCTTCTAGA
ATTTTTTTAAAGCTAATTGGTTTAAGGGCGTCTCCACTCAGGCCAGAGAGGAGACAAGTAATGAAATGGT
CTCTGCGGCCGCAGGAACCCCTAGTGATGGAGTTGGCCACTCCCTCTCTGCGCGCTCGCTCGCTCACTGA
GGCCGGGCGACCAAAGGTCGCCCGACGCCCGGGCGGCCTCAGTGAGCGAGCGAGCGCGCAGCTGCCTGCA
GGACATGTGAGCAAAAGGCCAGCAAAAGGCCAGGAACCGTAAAAAGGCCGCGTTGCTGGCGTTTTTCCAT
AGGCTCCGCCCCCCTGACGAGCATCACAAAAATCGACGCTCAAGTCAGAGGTGGCGAAACCCGACAGGAC
TATAAAGATACCAGGCGTTTCCCCCTGGAAGCTCCCTCGTGCGCTCTCCTGTTCCGACCCTGCCGCTTAC
CGGATACCTGTCCGCCTTTCTCCCTTCGGGAAGCGTGGCGCTTTCTCATAGCTCACGCTGTAGGTATCTC
AGTTCGGTGTAGGTCGTTCGCTCCAAGCTGGGCTGTGTGCACGAACCCCCCGTTCAGCCCGACCGCTGCG
CCTTATCCGGTAACTATCGTCTTGAGTCCAACCCGGTAAGACACGACTTATCGCCACTGGCAGCAGCCAC
TGGTAACAGGATTAGCAGAGCGAGGTATGTAGGCGGTGCTACAGAGTTCTTGAAGTGGTGGCCTAACTAC
GGCTACACTAGAAGAACAGTATTTGGTATCTGCGCTCTGCTGAAGCCAGTTACCTTCGGAAAAAGAGTTG
GTAGCTCTTGATCCGGCAAACAAACCACCGCTGGTAGCGGTGGTTTTTTTGTTTGCAAGCAGCAGATTAC
GCGCAGAAAAAAAGGATCTCAAGAAGATCCTTTGATCTTTTCTACGGGGTCTGACGCTCAGTGGAACGAA
AACTCACGTTAAGGGATTTTGGTCATGAGATTATCAAAAAGGATCTTCACCTAGATCCTTTTAAATTAAA
AATGAAGTTTTAAATCAATCTAAAGTATATATGAGTAAACTTGGTCTGACAGTTACCAATGCTTAATCAG
TGAGGCACCTATCTCAGCGATCTGTCTATTTCGTTCATCCATAGTTGCCTGACTCCCCGTCGTGTAGATA
ACTACGATACGGGAGGGCTTACCATCTGGCCCCAGTGCTGCAATGATACCGCGAGACCCACGCTCACCGG
CTCCAGATTTATCAGCAATAAACCAGCCAGCCGGAAGGGCCGAGCGCAGAAGTGGTCCTGCAACTTTATC
CGCCTCCATCCAGTCTATTAATTGTTGCCGGGAAGCTAGAGTAAGTAGTTCGCCAGTTAATAGTTTGCGC
AACGTTGTTGCCATTGCTACAGGCATCGTGGTGTCACGCTCGTCGTTTGGTATGGCTTCATTCAGCTCCG
GTTCCCAACGATCAAGGCGAGTTACATGATCCCCCATGTTGTGCAAAAAAGCGGTTAGCTCCTTCGGTCC
TCCGATCGTTGTCAGAAGTAAGTTGGCCGCAGTGTTATCACTCATGGTTATGGCAGCACTGCATAATTCT
CTTACTGTCATGCCATCCGTAAGATGCTTTTCTGTGACTGGTGAGTACTCAACCAAGTCATTCTGAGAAT
AGTGTATGCGGCGACCGAGTTGCTCTTGCCCGGCGTCAATACGGGATAATACCGCGCCACATAGCAGAAC
TTTAAAAGTGCTCATCATTGGAAAACGTTCTTCGGGGCGAAAACTCTCAAGGATCTTACCGCTGTTGAGA
TCCAGTTCGATGTAACCCACTCGTGCACCCAACTGATCTTCAGCATCTTTTACTTTCACCAGCGTTTCTG
GGTGAGCAAAAACAGGAAGGCAAAATGCCGCAAAAAAGGGAATAAGGGCGACACGGAAATGTTGAATACT
CATACTCTTCCTTTTTCAATATTATTGAAGCATTTATCAGGGTTATTGTCTCATGAGCGGATACATATTT
GAATGTATTTAGAAAAATAAACAAATAGGGGTTCCGCGCACATTTCCCCGAAAAGTGCCACCTGACGTCT
AAGAAACCATTATTATCATGACATTAACCTATAAAAATAGGCGTATCACGAGGCCCTTTCGTCTCGCGCG
TTTCGGTGATGACGGTGAAAACCTCTGACACATGCAGCTCCCGGAGACGGTCACAGCTTGTCTGTAAGCG
GATGCCGGGAGCAGACAAGCCCGTCAGGGCGCGTCAGCGGGTGTTGGCGGGTGTCGGGGCTGGCTTAACT
ATGCGGCATCAGAGCAGATTGTACTGAGAGTGCACCATAAAATTGTAAACGTTAATATTTTGTTAAAATT
CGCGTTAAATTTTTGTTAAATCAGCTCATTTTTTAACCAATAGACCGAAATCGGCAAAATCCCTTATAAA
TCAAAAGAATAGCCCGAGATAGAGT
[37 nt withheld, positions 2476-2512]
AAAGAACGTGGACTCCAACGTCAAAGG
[141 nt withheld, positions 2540-2680]
G
[46 nt withheld, positions 2682-2727]
A
[95 nt withheld, positions 2729-2823]
TATGCGGTGTGAAATACCGCACAGATGCGTAAGGAGAAAATACCGCATCAGGCGCCCCTGCAGGCAGCTG
CGCGCTCGCTCGCTCACTGAGGCCGCCCGGGCAAAGCCCGGGCGTCGGGCGACCTTTGGTCGCCCGGCCT
CAGTGAGCGAGCGAGCGCGCAGAGAGGGAGTGGCCAACTCCATCACTAGGGGTTCCTGCGGCCGCTCGGT
CCGCACGTGAGATCTCATGCCTGCTATTGTCTTCCCAATCCTCCCCCTTGCTGTCCTGCCCCACCCCACC
CCCCAGAATAGAATGACACCTACTCAGACAATGCGATGCAATTTCCTCATTTTATTAGGAAAGGACAGTG
GGAGTGGCACCTTCCAGGGTCAAGGAAGGCACGGGGGAGGGGCAAACAACAGATGGCTGGCAACTAGAAG
GCACAGTCGAAGATCTCTCGAGCCACGGAATTGTCAGTGCCCAACAGCCGAGCCCCTGTCCAGCAGCGGG
CAAGGCAGGCGGCGATGAGTTCCGCCGTGGCAAGAACTAACCAGGATTTATACAAGGAGGAGAAAATGAA
AGCCATACGGGAAGCAATAGCATGATACAAAGGCATTAAAGCAGCGTATCCACATAGCGTAAAAGGAGCA
ACATAGTTAAGAATACCAGTCAATCTTTCACAAATTTTGTAATCCAGAGGTTGATTATGATATCGAATTC
GCGGCCGCGGCGCGCCGTCGACTTACTTGTACAGCTCGTCCATGCCGAGAGTGATCCCGGCGGCGGTCAC
GAACTCCAGCAGGACCATGTGATCGCGCTTCTCGTTGGGGTCTTTGCTCAGCTTGGACTGGTAGCTCAGG
TAGTGGTTGTCGGGCAGCAGCACGGGGCCGTCGCCGATGGGGGTGTTCTGCTGGTAGTGGTCGGCGAGCT
GCACGCCGCCGTCCTCGATGTTGTGGCGGATCTTGAAGTTGGCCTTGATGCCGTTCTTCTGCTTGTCGGC
GGTGATATAGACGTTGTGGCTGTTGTAGTTGTACTCCAGCTTGTGCCCCAGGATGTTGCCGTCCTCCTTG
AAGTCGATGCCCTTCAGCTCGATGCGGTTCACCAGGGTGTCGCCCTCGAACTTCACCTCGGCGCGGGTCT
TGTAGTTGCCGTCGTCCTTGAAGAAGATGGTGCGCTCCTGGACGTAGCCTTCGGGCATGGCGGACTTGAA
GAAGTCGTGCTGCTTCATGTGGTCGGGGTAGCGGGCGAAGCACTGCACGCCGTAGCCCAGGGTGGTCACG
AGGGTGGGCCAGGGCACGGGCAGCTTGCCGGTGGTGCAGATCAGCTTCAGGGTCAGCTTGCCGTAGGTGG
CATCGCCCTCGCCCTCGCCGGACACGCTGAACTTGTGGCCGTTTACGTCGCCGTCCAGCTCGACCAGGAT
GGGCACCACCCCGGTGAACAGCTCCTCGCCCTTGCTCACCATGGTGGCGACCGGTAGCGCTAGCTTCGAA
AGATCTGGATCCCAGAAGCAAATGTAAGCAATAGATGGCTCTGCCCTGACTTTTATGCCCAGCCCGAGCT
CCGAGCAGGAATCAAAGCAGAACCTTCATTTTAGTTGGTCCTCAGAAAGGCAGGTTAGCTTAGAGACATT
TTTTTTCCACCATCCTGAATTAATTGGTGTAGTGGTTACGTTCTCTGAAAAACCGACAAGCTCTCCTTTT
CTCGCTGTTAAGAGATCTAAGGCCTGACAGTTTTGGAGAGGGCCCCAGGCCAGAGAAGTAAGCTGATGTT
GGGCAGAAGCCAGAGATTGAACCATGGAGTCTACAGAGAGCTGTAATTTGGTCACAAAATCATGAGCTGT
GAGGACGGAATGTCCCAAAGCACTTCTGGCCATGACTATCCCAGTTAAGGCAGTAGCCAGACTTGTGCCA
ATAATTATAGGCAGCGATGCAGCCTTGGGGGATGAGCTTTTTAGAAGAGCCAGTAGCATTCAGATTGGAC
ATAACTCTCATTTGGGGACTATTGCCACTAAAAAACTGGATCCAGTTGCATATT
Features (pLannotate 1.2.2; 14 found; start..end, strand, type, name):
    188..215     -  repeat_region  AAV2 ITR (fragment): inverted terminal repeat of adeno-associated virus serotype 2 inverted
    244..271     -  repeat_region  AAV2 ITR (fragment): inverted terminal repeat of adeno-associated virus serotype 2 inverted
    344..932     -  rep_origin     ori: high-copy-number ColE1/pMB1/pBR322/pUC origin of replication
   1103..1963    -  CDS            AmpR: β-lactamase; bla; confers resistance to ampicillin, carbenicillin, and related antibiotics
   1964..2068    -  promoter       AmpR promoter: bla
   2163..2198    +  CDS            rop (fragment): Rop protein, which maintains plasmids at low copy number; rop
   2300..2349    +  misc_feature   bom (fragment): basis of mobility region from pBR322
   2350..2805    -  rep_origin     f1 ori (sequence partly withheld): f1 bacteriophage origin of replication; arrow indicates direction of (+) strand synthesis
   2824..2875    +  misc_feature   bom (fragment): basis of mobility region from pBR322
   2880..3020    -  repeat_region  AAV2 ITR: inverted terminal repeat of adeno-associated virus serotype 2 inverted
   3138..3249    -  polyA_signal   bGH poly(A) signal: bovine growth hormone polyadenylation signal
   3266..3346    -  misc_feature   WPRE (fragment): woodchuck hepatitis virus posttranscriptional regulatory element
   3352..3509    -  misc_feature   WPRE (fragment): woodchuck hepatitis virus posttranscriptional regulatory element
   3549..4265    -  CDS            SYFP2: SYFP2 is a basic (constitutively fluorescent) yellow fluorescent protein published in 2006, derived from Aequorea victoria. It is reported to be a very rapidly-maturing monomer with moderate acid sensitivity.
