[The description below was written by a language model from this plasmid's Addgene catalogue record and pLannotate feature annotations shown in this document.]
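Description:
AiP1913 - pAAV-AiE2385m-minBG-SYFP2-WPRE3-BGHpA is an AAV transfer plasmid built on a pAAV2 backbone, intended for packaging recombinant adeno-associated virus that reports the activity of a candidate brain-cell enhancer. In bacteria it is maintained through a high-copy ColE1/pUC-type origin and selected with ampicillin via the β-lactamase gene and its native promoter. An f1 phage origin and short remnants of pBR322 rop and bom sequences are also present in the backbone. The sequenced record is 4,837 nt. One AAV2 inverted terminal repeat is annotated in full, while the other is detected only as short fragments. This is a common outcome when annotating these highly structured repeats and does not by itself indicate whether that ITR is intact.

Between the ITRs lies a single expression cassette. The AiE2385m enhancer sits upstream of minBG, a minimal promoter (by its name a minimal beta-globin element). A minimal promoter has little activity alone, so transcription depends on the cell-type-specific activity of the enhancer. Neither the enhancer nor minBG is picked up in the automated feature table, but an unannotated stretch upstream of the reporter is consistent with their position. The cassette drives SYFP2, a rapidly maturing monomeric yellow fluorescent protein derived from Aequorea victoria. This is followed by WPRE3, a shortened woodchuck hepatitis virus posttranscriptional element that boosts transcript expression (annotated as two WPRE fragments), and the bovine growth hormone polyadenylation signal.

The construct belongs to a collection of enhancer AAVs for genetic access to cortical cell types. It is used to label specific brain cell populations with fluorescence after viral delivery, although the record does not state which population AiE2385m targets.
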