Addgene plasmid #230737: AiP1913 - pAAV-AiE2385m-minBG-SYFP2-WPRE3-BGHpA
Purpose: AiE2385m is an enhancer sequence, designed to drive AAV-mediated transgene expression in specific populations of brain cells
Depositing lab: Allen Institute for Brain Science & Bosiljka Tasic. Depositing organization: Allen Institute. Publication: A suite of enhancer AAVs and transgenic mouse lines for genetic access to cortical cell types. Ben-Simon Y, Hooper M, Narayan S, Daigle TL, Dwivedi D, Way SW, Oster A, Stafford DA, Mich JK, Taormina MJ, Martinez RA, Opitz-Araya X, Roth JR, Alexander JR, Allen S, Amster A, Arbuckle J, Ayala A, Baker PM, Bakken TE, Barcelli T, Barta S, Bendrick J, Bertagnolli D, Bielstein C, Bishwakarma P, Bowlus J, Boyer G, Brouner K, Casian B, Casper T, Chakka AB, Chakrabarty R, Chance RK, Chavan S, Clark M, Colbert K, Collman F, Daniel S, Departee M, DiValentin P, Donadio N, Dotson N, Egdorf T, Fliss T, Gabitto M, Garcia J, Gary A, Gasperini M, Gloe J, Goldy J, Gore BB, Graybuck L, Greisman N, Haeseleer F, Halterman C, Haradon Z, Hastings SD, Helback O, Ho W, Hockemeyer D, Huang C, Huff S, Hunker A, Johansen N, Jones D, Juneau Z, Kalmbach B, Kannan M, Khem S, Kussick E, Kutsal R, Larsen R, Lee C, Lee AY, Leibly M, Lenz GH, Li S, Liang E, Lusk N, Madigan Z, Malloy J, Malone J, McCue R, Melchor J, Mollenkopf T, Moosman S, Morin E, Newman D, Ng L, Ngo K, Omstead V, Otto S, Oyama A, Pena N, Pham T, Phillips E, Pom CA, Potekhina L, Ransford S, Ray PL, Rette D, Reynoldson C, Rimorin C, Rocha D, Ruiz A, Sanchez REA, Sawyer L, Sedeno-Cortes A, Sevigny JP, Shapovalova N, Shepard N, Shulga L, Sigler AR, Siverts L, Soliman S, Somasundaram S, Staats B, Stewart K, Szelenyi E, Tieu M, Trader C, Tran A, van Velthoven CTJ, Walker M, Wang Y, Weed N, Wirthlin M, Wood T, Wynalda B, Yao Z, Zhou T, Ariza J, Dee N, Reding M, Ronellenfitch K, Mufti S, Sunkin SM, Smith KA, Esposito L, Waters J, Thyagarajan B, Yao S, Lein ES, Zeng H, Levi BP, Ngai J, Ting JT, Tasic B. Cell. 2025 May 16:S0092-8674(25)00513-6. doi: 10.1016/j.cell.2025.05.002. PubMed 40403729.
Backbone
  Vector backbone: pAAV2
  Vector type: AAV
Growth in bacteria
  Bacterial resistance: Ampicillin, 100 μg/mL
  Growth temperature: 37°C
  Growth strain: NEB Stable
  Copy number: High Copy
Gene/Insert
  Gene/Insert name: SYFP2
  Species: Synthetic
  Promoter: minBG
  Cloning method: Gibson Cloning
Terms and licenses: Academic/Nonprofit Terms; Industry Terms: Not Available to Industry
How to cite: AiP1913 - pAAV-AiE2385m-minBG-SYFP2-WPRE3-BGHpA was a gift from Allen Institute for Brain Science & Bosiljka Tasic (Addgene plasmid # 230737 ; http://n2t.net/addgene:230737 ; RRID:Addgene_230737)
